>Addgene plasmid #129932 | pRDAX-465 C-Tag UnaG[2] L20 FKBP mCherry | depositor full sequence | sequence record 249310 | Full Sequence
GCCTGCCTCCAGGCCTCAATATTGGCCATTAGCCATATTATTCATTGGTTATATAGCATAAATCAATATT
GGCTATTGGCCATTGCATACGTTGTATCTATATCATAATATGTACATTTATATTGGCTCATGTCCAATAT
GACCGCCATGTTGGCATTGATTATTGACTAGTTATTAATAGTAATCAATTACGGGGTCATTAGTTCATAG
CCCATATATGGAGTTCCGCGTTACATAACTTACGGTAAATGGCCCGCCTGGCTGACCGCCCAACGACCCC
CGCCCATTGACGTCAATAATGACGTATGTTCCCATAGTAACGCCAATAGGGACTTTCCATTGACGTCAAT
GGGTGGAGTATTTACGGTAAACTGCCCACTTGGCAGTACATCAAGTGTATCATATGCCAAGTCCGCCCCC
TATTGACGTCAATGACGGTAAATGGCCCGCCTGGCATTATGCCCAGTACATGACCTTACGGGACTTTCCT
ACTTGGCAGTACATCTACGTATTAGTCATCGCTATTACCATGGTGATGCGGTTTTGGCAGTACACCAATG
GGCGTGGATAGCGGTTTGACTCACGGGGATTTCCAAGTCTCCACCCCATTGACGTCAATGGGAGTTTGTT
TTGGCACCAAAATCAACGGGACTTTCCAAAATGTCGTAATAACCCCGCCCCGTTGACGCAAATGGGCGGT
AGGCGTGTACGGTGGGAGGTCTATATAAGCAGAGCTCGTTTAGTGAACCGTCAGATCACTAGAAGCTTTA
TTGCGGTAGTTTATCACAGTTAAATTGCTAACGCAGTCAGTGCTTCTGACACAACAGTCTCGAACTTAAG
CTGCAGAAGTTGGTCGTGAGGCACTGGGCAGGTAAGTATCAAGGTTACAAGACAGGTTTAAGGAGACCAA
TAGAAACTGGGCTTGTCGAGACAGAGAAGACTCTTGCGTTTCTGATAGGCACCTATTGGTCTTACTGACA
TCCACTTTGCCTTTCTCTCCACAGGTGTCCACTCCCAGGCCACCATGGGAGTGCAGGTGGAAACCATCTC
CCCAGGAGACGGGCGCACCTTCCCCAAGCGCGGCCAGACCTGCGTGGTGCACTACACCGGGATGCTTGAA
GATGGAAAGAAATTTGATTCCTCCCGGGACAGAAACAAGCCCTTTAAGTTTATGCTAGGCAAGCAGGAGG
TGATCCGAGGCTGGGAAGAAGGGGTTGCCCAGATGAGTGTGGGTCAGAGAGCCAAACTGACTATATCTCC
AGATTATGCCTATGGTGCCACTGGGCACCCAGGCATCATCCCACCACATGCCACTCTCGTCTTCGATGTG
GAGCTTCTAAAACTGGAAGGGAGTCCTGGCGGTGGATCCGGAGGCTCTGGGAGCTCTGCCAGCGGTGGCA
GCACCAGTGGGGTGAAGTCTGTGGTGAATCTGGTAGGCGAGAAACTCGTGTACGTCCAGAAGTGGGATGG
GAAGGAAACCACGTATGTGCGAGAGATCAAGGACGGGAAGTTGGTTGTCACCCTGACCATGGGCGATGTG
GTTGCTGTGCGCTCATATCGGAGAGCCACTGAATAAGAATTCAGATCCGCCCCTCTCCCTCCCCCCCCCC
TAACGTTACTGGCCGAAGCCGCTTGGAATAAGGCCGGTGTGCGTTTGTCTATATGTTATTTTCCACCATA
TTGCCGTCTTTTGGCAATGTGAGGGCCCGGAAACCTGGCCCTGTCTTCTTGACGAGCATTCCTAGGGGTC
TTTCCCCTCTCGCCAAAGGAATGCAAGGTCTGTTGAATGTCGTGAAGGAAGCAGTTCCTCTGGTAGCTTC
TTGAAGACAAACAACGTCTGTAGCGACCCTTTGCAGGCAGCGGAACCCCCCACCTGGCGACAGGTGCCTC
TGCGGCCAAAAGCCACGTGTATAAGATACACCTGCAAAGGCGGCACAACCCCAGTGCCACGTTGTGAGTT
GGATAGTTGTGGAAAGAGTCAAATGGCTCTCCTCAAGCGTATTCAACAAGGGGCTGAAGGATGCCCAGAA
GGTACCCCATTGTATGGGATCTGATCTGGGGCCTCGGTACACATGCTTTACATGTGTTTAGTCGAGGTTA
AAAAAACGTCTAGGCCCCCCGAACCACGGGGACGTGGTTTTCCTTTGAAAAACACGATGATAATATGGCC
ACAACCATGGTGAGCAAGGGCGAGGAGGATAACATGGCCATCATCAAGGAGTTCATGCGCTTCAAGGTGC
ACATGGAGGGCTCCGTGAACGGCCACGAGTTCGAGATCGAGGGCGAGGGCGAGGGCCGCCCCTACGAGGG
CACCCAGACCGCCAAGCTGAAGGTGACCAAGGGTGGCCCCCTGCCCTTCGCCTGGGACATCCTGTCCCCT
CAGTTCATGTACGGCTCCAAGGCCTACGTGAAGCACCCCGCCGACATCCCCGACTACTTGAAGCTGTCCT
TCCCCGAGGGCTTCAAGTGGGAGCGCGTGATGAACTTCGAGGACGGCGGCGTGGTGACCGTGACCCAGGA
CTCCTCCCTGCAGGACGGCGAGTTCATCTACAAGGTGAAGCTGCGCGGCACCAACTTCCCCTCCGACGGC
CCCGTAATGCAGAAGAAGACCATGGGCTGGGAGGCCTCCTCCGAGCGGATGTACCCCGAGGACGGCGCCC
TGAAGGGCGAGATCAAGCAGAGGCTGAAGCTGAAGGACGGCGGCCACTACGACGCTGAGGTCAAGACCAC
CTACAAGGCCAAGAAGCCCGTGCAGCTGCCCGGCGCCTACAACGTCAACATCAAGTTGGACATCACCTCC
CACAACGAGGACTACACCATCGTGGAACAGTACGAACGCGCCGAGGGCCGCCACTCCACCGGCGGCATGG
ACGAGCTGTACAAGTAAACCGGTGCTCGAGGTACCGATGAATAGCTAAGGTCGAGGCCGCAGGTAAGTAT
CAAGGTTACAAGACAGGTTTAAGGAGACCAATAGAAACTGGGCTTGTCGAGACAGAGAAGACTCTTGCGT
TTCTGATAGGCACCTATTGGTCTTACTGACATCCACTTTGCCTTTCTCTCCACAGGTGTCGACAATCAAC
CTCTGGATTACAAAATTTGTGAAAGATTGACTGGTATTCTTAACTATGTTGCTCCTTTTACGCTATGTGG
ATACGCTGCTTTAATGCCTTTGTATCATGCTATTGCTTCCCGTATGGCTTTCATTTTCTCCTCCTTGTAT
AAATCCTGGTTGCTGTCTCTTTATGAGGAGTTGTGGCCCGTTGTCAGGCAACGTGGCGTGGTGTGCACTG
TGTTTGCTGACGCAACCCCCACTGGTTGGGGCATTGCCACCACCTGTCAGCTCCTTTCCGGGACTTTCGC
TTTCCCCCTCCCTATTGCCACGGCGGAACTCATCGCCGCCTGCCTTGCCCGCTGCTGGACAGGGGCTCGG
CTGTTGGGCACTGACAATTCCGTGGTGTTGTCGGGGAAGCTGACGTCCTTTCCATGGCTGCTCGCCTGTG
TTGCCACCTGGATTCTGCGCGGGACGTCCTTCTGCTACGTCCCTTCGGCCCTCAATCCAGCGGACCTTCC
TTCCCGCGGCCTGCTGCCGGCTCTGCGGCCTCTTCCGCGTCTTCGCCTTCGCCCTCAGACGAGTCGGATC
TCCCTTTGGGCCGCCTCCCCGCCTGGAATTCGAGCTCGGTACGATCAGCCTCGACTGTGCCTTCTAGTTG
CCAGCCATCTGTTGTTTGCCCCTCCCCCGTGCCTTCCTTGACCCTGGAAGGTGCCACTCCCACTGTCCTT
TCCTAATAAAATGAGGAAATTGCATCGCATTGTCTGAGTAGGTGTCATTCTATTCTGGGGGGTGGGGTGG
GGCAGGACAGCAAGGGGGAGGATTGGGAAGACAATAGCCCAGCTTTTGTTCCCTTTAGTGAGGGTTAATT
GCGCGCTTGGCGTAATCATGGTCATAGCTGTTTCCTGTGTGAAATTGTTATCCGCTAATTCACTCCTCAG
GTGCAGGCTGCCTATCAGAAGGTGGTGGCTGGTGTGGCCAATGCCCTGGCTCACAAATACCACTGAGATC
TTTTTCCCTCTGCCAAAAATTATGGGGACATCATGAAGCCCCTTGAGCATCTGACTTCTGGCTAATAAAG
GAAATTTATTTTCATTGCAATAGTGTGTTGGAATTTTTTGTGTCTCTCACTCGGAAGGACATATGGGAGG
GCAAATCATTTAAAACATCAGAATGAGTATTTGGTTTAGAGTTTGGCAACATATGCCCATATGCTGGCTG
CCATGAACAAAGGTTGGCTATAAAGAGGTCATCAGTATATGAAACAGCCCCCTGCTGTCCATTCCTTATT
CCATAGAAAAGCCTTGACTTGAGGTTAGATTTTTTTTATATTTTGTTTTGTGTTATTTTTTTCTTTAACA
TCCCTAAAATTTTCCTTACATGTTTTACTAGCCAGATTTTTCCTCCTCTCCTGACTACTCCCAGTCATAG
CTGTCCCTCTTCTCTTATGGAGATCGGCCGGCCGCCGGCGTCGACGCGCGCGGCCGCGGCGCGCCGTTGC
TGGCGTTTTTCCATAGGCTCCGCCCCCCTGACGAGCATCACAAAAATCGACGCTCAAGTCAGAGGTGGCG
AAACCCGACAGGACTATAAAGATACCAGGCGTTTCCCCCTGGAAGCTCCCTCGTGCGCTCTCCTGTTCCG
ACCCTGCCGCTTACCGGATACCTGTCCGCCTTTCTCCCTTCGGGAAGCGTGGCGCTTTCTCATAGCTCAC
GCTGTAGGTATCTCAGTTCGGTGTAGGTCGTTCGCTCCAAGCTGGGCTGTGTGCACGAACCCCCCGTTCA
GCCCGACCGCTGCGCCTTATCCGGTAACTATCGTCTTGAGTCCAACCCGGTAAGACACGACTTATCGCCA
CTGGCAGCAGCCACTGGTAACAGGATTAGCAGAGCGAGGTATGTAGGCGGTGCTACAGAGTTCTTGAAGT
GGTGGCCTAACTACGGCTACACTAGAAGAACAGTATTTGGTATCTGCGCTCTGCTGAAGCCAGTTACCTT
CGGAAAAAGAGTTGGTAGCTCTTGATCCGGCAAACAAACCACCGCTGGTAGCGGTGGTTTTTTTGTTTGC
AAGCAGCAGATTACGCGCAGAAAAAAAGGATCTCAAGAAGATCCTTTGATCTTTTCTACGGGGTCTGACG
CTCAGTGGAACGAAAACTCACGTTAAGGGATTTTGGTCATGAGATTATCAAAAAGGATCTTCACCTAGAT
CCTTTTAAATTAAAAATGAAGTTTTAAATCAATCTAAAGTATATATGAGTAAACTTGGTCTGACAGTTAC
CAATGCTTAATCAGTGAGGCACCTATCTCAGCGATCTGTCTATTTCGTTCATCCATAGTTGCCTGACTCC
CCGTCGTGTAGATAACTACGATACGGGAGGGCTTACCATCTGGCCCCAGTGCTGCAATGATACCGCGAGA
CCCACGCTCACCGGCTCCAGATTTATCAGCAATAAACCAGCCAGCCGGAAGGGCCGAGCGCAGAAGTGGT
CCTGCAACTTTATCCGCCTCCATCCAGTCTATTAATTGTTGCCGGGAAGCTAGAGTAAGTAGTTCGCCAG
TTAATAGTTTGCGCAACGTTGTTGCCATTGCTACAGGCATCGTGGTGTCACGCTCGTCGTTTGGTATGGC
TTCATTCAGCTCCGGTTCCCAACGATCAAGGCGAGTTACATGATCCCCCATGTTGTGCAAAAAAGCGGTT
AGCTCCTTCGGTCCTCCGATCGTTGTCAGAAGTAAGTTGGCCGCAGTGTTATCACTCATGGTTATGGCAG
CACTGCATAATTCTCTTACTGTCATGCCATCCGTAAGATGCTTTTCTGTGACTGGTGAGTACTCAACCAA
GTCATTCTGAGAATAGTGTATGCGGCGACCGAGTTGCTCTTGCCCGGCGTCAATACGGGATAATACCGCG
CCACATAGCAGAACTTTAAAAGTGCTCATCATTGGAAAACGTTCTTCGGGGCGAAAACTCTCAAGGATCT
TACCGCTGTTGAGATCCAGTTCGATGTAACCCACTCGTGCACCCAACTGATCTTCAGCATCTTTTACTTT
CACCAGCGTTTCTGGGTGAGCAAAAACAGGAAGGCAAAATGCCGCAAAAAAGGGAATAAGGGCGACACGG
AAATGTTGAATACTCATACTCTTCCTTTTTCAATATTATTGAAGCATTTATCAGGGTTATTGTCTCATGA
GCGGATACATATTTGAATGTATTTAGAAAAATAAACAAATAGGGGTTCCGCGCACATTTCCCCGAAAAGT
GCCACCTGACGTCTAAGAAACCATTATTATCATGACATTAACCTATAAAAATAGGCGTATCACGAGGCCC
TTTCGTCTACGCGCGCGCCGGCGGCGCGCCGTCGACGGCCGGCCGCGGCCGC
Features (pLannotate 1.2.2; 17 found; start..end, strand, type, name):
    155..532     +  enhancer       CMV enhancer: human cytomegalovirus immediate early enhancer
    534..733     +  promoter       CMV promoter: human cytomegalovirus (CMV) immediate early promoter
    872..1004    +  intron         chimeric intron: chimera between introns from human β-globin and immunoglobulin heavy chain genes
   1025..1348    +  CDS            FKBP1A: FKB1A_HUMAN - Also known as FKBP1, FKBP12. Experimental evidence at protein level: Swiss-Prot protein existence level 1. Keeps in an inactive conformation TGFBR1, the TGF-beta type I serine/threonine kinase receptor, preventing TGF-beta receptor activation in absence of ligand. Recruits SMAD7 to ACVR1B which prevents the association of SMAD2 and SMAD3 with the activin receptor complex, thereby blocking the activin signal. May modulate the RYR1 calcium channel activity. PPIases accelerate the folding of proteins. It catalyzes the cis-trans isomerization of proline imidic peptide bonds in oligop
   1409..1573    +  CDS            UnaG (fragment): UnaG is a basic (constitutively fluorescent) green fluorescent protein published in 2013, derived from Anguilla japonica. It has low acid sensitivity. It requires the cofactor bilirubin for fluorescence.
   1590..2176    +  misc_feature   IRES2: internal ribosome entry site (IRES) of the encephalomyocarditis virus (EMCV)
   2177..2884    +  CDS            mCherry: mCherry is a basic (constitutively fluorescent) red fluorescent protein published in 2004, derived from Discosoma sp.. It is reported to be a very rapidly-maturing monomer with low acid sensitivity.
   2933..3065    +  intron         chimeric intron: chimera between introns from human β-globin and immunoglobulin heavy chain genes
   3074..3662    +  misc_feature   WPRE: woodchuck hepatitis virus posttranscriptional regulatory element
   3666..3682    +  misc_feature   MCS (fragment): pUC18/19 multiple cloning site
   3695..3806    +  polyA_signal   bGH poly(A) signal: bovine growth hormone polyadenylation signal
   3902..3920    -  promoter       T3 promoter: promoter for bacteriophage T3 RNA polymerase
   3979..4053    +  CDS            HBB (fragment): HBB_PONPY - Experimental evidence at transcript level: Swiss-Prot protein existence level 2. Involved in oxygen transport from the lung to the various peripheral tissues. From Pongo pygmaeus (Bornean orangutan).
   4124..4179    +  polyA_signal   β-globin poly(A) signal: rabbit β-globin polyadenylation signal (Gil and Proudfoot, 1987)
   4558..5146    -  rep_origin     ori: high-copy-number ColE1/pMB1/pBR322/pUC origin of replication
   5317..6177    -  CDS            AmpR: β-lactamase; bla; confers resistance to ampicillin, carbenicillin, and related antibiotics
   6178..6282    -  promoter       AmpR promoter: bla
