[The description below was written by a language model from this plasmid's Addgene catalogue record and pLannotate feature annotations shown in this document.]
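Description:
pRDAX-465 C-Tag UnaG[2] L20 FKBP mCherry is a custom-built mammalian expression plasmid of about 6.4 kb made for protein–protein interaction assays based on bimolecular or trimolecular fluorescence complementation (BiFC/TriFC). It is maintained in E. coli through a high-copy ColE1/pUC-type origin and selected with ampicillin via the β-lactamase gene and its native promoter.

Expression in mammalian cells is driven by the CMV immediate-early enhancer and promoter, followed by a chimeric β-globin/immunoglobulin intron that promotes efficient mRNA processing. The first open reading frame encodes FKBP, the FK506/rapamycin-binding prolyl isomerase. A short unannotated gap separates it from a partial UnaG coding segment at its C-terminus; going by the construct name, this gap is presumably the L20 linker and the segment is the second UnaG fragment. UnaG is a green fluorescent protein from Japanese eel that needs bilirubin as a cofactor. A fragment alone should not fluoresce, so green signal is expected only when a partner protein carrying the complementary fragment brings the two pieces together.

Downstream, an EMCV IRES allows cap-independent translation of full-length mCherry from the same transcript, giving a constitutive red marker of transfection and expression level against which the complementation signal can be normalised. The transcript ends with a second copy of the chimeric intron, a WPRE to boost expression and the bGH polyadenylation signal. A β-globin fragment with a rabbit β-globin poly(A) signal and a T3 promoter are also annotated.

The catalogue lists the insert as mouse, whereas the automated annotation matched it to human FKBP1A, so the species of origin is not settled by the record. The cloning sites are not recorded.
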