Addgene plasmid #129932: pRDAX-465 C-Tag UnaG[2] L20 FKBP mCherry
Purpose: PPI (BiFC/TriFC) assay vector
Depositing lab: Gary Lewin. Depositing organization: Max-Delbrueck-Centrum fuer Molekulare Medizin (MDC).
Backbone
  Vector backbone: custom built
  Vector type: Mammalian Expression
Growth in bacteria
  Bacterial resistance: Ampicillin, 100 μg/mL
  Growth temperature: 37°C
  Growth strain: DH5alpha
  Copy number: High Copy
Gene/Insert
  Gene/Insert name: FKBP
  Species: M. musculus (mouse)
  Cloning method: Restriction Enzyme; 5′ cloning site unknown (unknown if destroyed); 3′ cloning site unknown (unknown if destroyed)
Terms and licenses: Academic/Nonprofit Terms; Industry Terms: Not Available to Industry
How to cite: pRDAX-465 C-Tag UnaG[2] L20 FKBP mCherry was a gift from Gary Lewin (Addgene plasmid # 129932 ; http://n2t.net/addgene:129932 ; RRID:Addgene_129932)
